Addgene plasmid #58528: pUPRT::DHFR-D
Purpose: replace TgUPRT with DHFR by homologous recombination
Depositing lab: David Sibley. Depositing organization: Washington University in Saint Louis. Publication: Efficient Gene Disruption in Diverse Strains of Toxoplasma gondii Using CRISPR/CAS9. Shen B, Brown KM, Lee TD, Sibley LD. MBio. 2014 May 13;5(3). pii: e01114-14. doi: 10.1128/mBio.01114-14. PubMed 24825012.
Backbone
  Vector backbone: pDEST R4-R3 Vector II
  Backbone manufacturer: Invitrogen
  Backbone size w/o insert (bp): 4555
  Total vector size (bp): 7635
  Vector type: Gateway cloning
Growth in bacteria
  Bacterial resistance: Ampicillin, 100 μg/mL
  Growth temperature: 37°C
  Growth strain: XL1 Blue
  Copy number: High Copy
Gene/Insert
  Gene/Insert name: DHFR cassette
  Species: T. gondii
  Insert size (bp): 3162
  Mutation: pyrimethamine resistant
  Promoter: DHFR
  Cloning method: Gateway Cloning
  Sequencing primers: 5′ M13 reverse; 3′ M13 forward
Resource information
  A portion of this plasmid was derived from a plasmid made by: pDHFR-TS as a template for DHFR cassette. from David Roos, Donald, R. G., and D. S. Roos. 1993. Stable molecular transformation of Toxoplasma gondii: a selectable dihydrofolate reductase-thymidylate synthase marker based on drug-resistance mutations in malaria. Proc Natl Acad Sci U S A 90:11703-7.
Terms and licenses: Academic/Nonprofit Terms; Industry Terms: Not Available to Industry
How to cite: pUPRT::DHFR-D was a gift from David Sibley (Addgene plasmid # 58528 ; http://n2t.net/addgene:58528 ; RRID:Addgene_58528)
