[The description below was written by a language model from this plasmid's Addgene catalogue record and pLannotate feature annotations shown in this document.]
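Description:
pUPRT::DHFR-D is a gene-replacement (knockout) donor plasmid for Toxoplasma gondii, assembled by multisite Gateway cloning in the Invitrogen pDEST R4-R3 Vector II backbone. It is maintained in E. coli as a high-copy plasmid through a ColE1/pUC-type origin and selected with ampicillin via the bla (AmpR) gene and its promoter. Small remnants of lacZα, bom and rop are also annotated in the backbone but play no functional role in the design.

The payload follows the three-fragment Gateway layout, with attB4, attB1, attB2 and attB3 sites dividing it into three segments. The central segment, between attB1 and attB2, holds the roughly 3.2 kb DHFR cassette. This encodes the bifunctional T. gondii dihydrofolate reductase–thymidylate synthase carrying pyrimethamine-resistance mutations, is driven by the DHFR promoter, and was amplified from the pDHFR-TS selectable-marker plasmid. The outer attB4–attB1 and attB2–attB3 segments, each about 1 kb, are not annotated in the feature table. Given the stated purpose of replacing TgUPRT with DHFR by homologous recombination, they are presumably the 5′ and 3′ homology arms from the UPRT locus, though the record does not describe them explicitly.

In use, double crossover at the flanking regions swaps the uracil phosphoribosyltransferase gene for the resistance cassette, so integrants can be selected with pyrimethamine. Loss of UPRT is also classically associated with resistance to fluorodeoxyuridine, which offers a second readout of correct targeting. The associated publication concerns CRISPR/Cas9-mediated gene disruption across diverse T. gondii strains, which suggests that this plasmid serves as the repair template alongside Cas9 cleavage of UPRT. The meaning of the "-D" suffix is not stated in the record.
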