Features (pLannotate 1.2.2; 11 found; start..end, strand, type, name):
     17..174     +  CDS            lacZα (fragment): LacZα fragment of β-galactosidase; lacZ fragment
    180..279     -  misc_feature   bom (fragment): basis of mobility region from pBR322
    381..416     -  CDS            rop (fragment): Rop protein, which maintains plasmids at low copy number; rop
    511..615     +  promoter       AmpR promoter: bla
    616..1476    +  CDS            AmpR: β-lactamase; bla; confers resistance to ampicillin, carbenicillin, and related antibiotics
   1647..2235    +  rep_origin     ori: high-copy-number ColE1/pMB1/pBR322/pUC origin of replication
   2417..2437    +  protein_bind   attB4: mutant version of attB; core recombination site for the Gateway® BP reaction BP Clonase™
   3416..3440    +  protein_bind   attB1: mutant version of attB; recombination site for the Gateway® BP reaction BP Clonase™
   4436..6265    +  CDS            DRTS_TOXGO: Experimental evidence at protein level: Swiss-Prot protein existence level 1. Bifunctional enzyme. Involved in de novo dTMP biosynthesis. Key enzyme in folate metabolism. Catalyzes an essential reaction for de novo glycine and purine synthesis, DNA precursor synthesis, and for the conversion of dUMP to dTMP (By similarity). From Toxoplasma gondii.
   6607..6631    -  protein_bind   attB2: mutant version of attB; recombination site for the Gateway® BP reaction BP Clonase™
   7628..13      -  protein_bind   attB3 (across the origin): mutant version of attB; core recombination site for the Gateway® BP reaction BP Clonase™
>Addgene plasmid #58528 | pUPRT::DHFR-D | depositor full sequence | sequence record 90531 | pUPRT::DHFR-D sequence 7635 bps
TTATACATAGTTGATAATTCACTGGCCGTCGTTTTACAACGTCGTGACTGGGAAAACCCTGGCGTTACCC
AACTTAATCGCCTTGCAGCACATCCCCCTTTCGCCAGCTGGCGTAATAGCGAAGAGGCCCGCACCGATCG
CCCTTCCCAACAGTTGCGCAGCCTGAATGGCGAATGGCGCCTGATGCGGTATTTTCTCCTTACGCATCTG
TGCGGTATTTCACACCGCATATGGTGCACTCTCAGTGCAATCTGCTCTGATGCCGCATAGTTAAGCCAGC
CCCGACACCCGCCAACACCCGCTGACGCGCCCTGACGGGCTTGTCTGCTCCCGGCATCCGCTTACAGACA
AGCTGTGACCGTCTCCGGGAGCTGCATGTGTCAGAGGTTTTCACCGTCATCACCGAAACGCGCGAGACGA
AAGGGCCTCGTGATACGCCTATTTTTATAGGTTAATGTCATGATAATAATGGTTTCTTAGACGTCAGGTG
GCACTTTTCGGGGAAATGTGCGCGGAACCCCTATTTGTTTATTTTTCTAAATACATTCAAATATGTATCC
GCTCATGAGACAATAACCCTGATAAATGCTTCAATAATATTGAAAAAGGAAGAGTATGAGTATTCAACAT
TTCCGTGTCGCCCTTATTCCCTTTTTTGCGGCATTTTGCCTTCCTGTTTTTGCTCACCCAGAAACGCTGG
TGAAAGTAAAAGATGCTGAAGATCAGTTGGGTGCACGAGTGGGTTACATCGAACTGGATCTCAACAGCGG
TAAGATCCTTGAGAGTTTTCGCCCCGAAGAACGTTTTCCAATGATGAGCACTTTTAAAGTTCTGCTATGT
GGCGCGGTATTATCCCGTATTGACGCCGGGCAAGAGCAACTCGGTCGCCGCATACACTATTCTCAGAATG
ACTTGGTTGAGTACTCACCAGTCACAGAAAAGCATCTTACGGATGGCATGACAGTAAGAGAATTATGCAG
TGCTGCCATAACCATGAGTGATAACACTGCGGCCAACTTACTTCTGACAACGATCGGAGGACCGAAGGAG
CTAACCGCTTTTTTGCACAACATGGGGGATCATGTAACTCGCCTTGATCGTTGGGAACCGGAGCTGAATG
AAGCCATACCAAACGACGAGCGTGACACCACGATGCCTGTAGCAATGGCAACAACGTTGCGCAAACTATT
AACTGGCGAACTACTTACTCTAGCTTCCCGGCAACAATTAATAGACTGGATGGAGGCGGATAAAGTTGCA
GGACCACTTCTGCGCTCGGCCCTTCCGGCTGGCTGGTTTATTGCTGATAAATCTGGAGCCGGTGAGCGTG
GGTCTCGCGGTATCATTGCAGCACTGGGGTCAGATGGTAAGCCCTCCCGTATCGTAGTTATCTACACGAC
GGGGAGTCAGGCAACTATGGATGAACGAAATAGACAGATCGCTGAGATAGGTGCCTCACTGATTAAGCAT
TGGTAACTGTCAGACCAAGTTTACTCATATATACTTTAGATTGATTTAAAACTTCATTTTTAATTTAAAA
GGATCTAGGTGAAGATCCTTTTTGATAATCTCATGACCAAAATCCCTTAACGTGAGTTTTCGTTCCACTG
AGCGTCAGACCCCGTAGAAAAGATCAAAGGATCTTCTTGAGATCCTTTTTTTCTGCGCGTAATCTGCTGC
TTGCAAACAAAAAAACCACCGCTACCAGCGGTGGTTTGTTTGCCGGATCAAGAGCTACCAACTCTTTTTC
CGAAGGTAACTGGCTTCAGCAGAGCGCAGATACCAAATACTGTTCTTCTAGTGTAGCCGTAGTTAGGCCA
CCACTTCAAGAACTCTGTAGCACCGCCTACATACCTCGCTCTGCTAATCCTGTTACCAGTGGCTGCTGCC
AGTGGCGATAAGTCGTGTCTTACCGGGTTGGACTCAAGACGATAGTTACCGGATAAGGCGCAGCGGTCGG
GCTGAACGGGGGGTTCGTGCACACAGCCCAGCTTGGAGCGAACGACCTACACCGAACTGAGATACCTACA
GCGTGAGCTATGAGAAAGCGCCACGCTTCCCGAAGGGAGAAAGGCGGACAGGTATCCGGTAAGCGGCAGG
GTCGGAACAGGAGAGCGCACGAGGGAGCTTCCAGGGGGAAACGCCTGGTATCTTTATAGTCCTGTCGGGT
TTCGCCACCTCTGACTTGAGCGTCGATTTTTGTGATGCTCGTCAGGGGGGCGGAGCCTATGGAAAAACGC
CAGCAACGCGGCCTTTTTACGGTTCCTGGTCTTTTGCTGGCCTTTTGCTCACATGTTCTTTCCTGCGTTA
TCCCCTGATTCTGTGGATAACCGTATTACCGCCTTTGAGTGAGCTGATACCAGCGGATAACAATTTCACA
CAGGAAACAGCTATGACCATGATTACGCCAAGCTATCAACTTTGTATAGAAAAGTTGTCCCGCTGTGCCT
AGTATCGAAAGCTGTAGAGTTGCCACCCTGATCTTCTCCCTTCCAACTCTCCGCTTCGACACACCCCCCA
ACGACTTGTTGTGAAGCTCTGGCCCCCCTGTTTCGGTTGTGACAGGCTCTCCAGGTGCTCTTGCACTCTC
CAGTCCAGCTGGTGTCATAGAACCGTTATCTCTAGAGTGCCCCGAAAGAGCCCCCTCCTTTTATTCGTTG
TTTCCCCTGGGTACGAGCTATCTTGTGGCTTTCTTTGCTTGGGGATGACCCTTGTCGTGACCTTCTATGC
GTTCTCGATGAGAAACCGTCGAGTCTTCGTTGCATGCAGGGGTTTCTGCGCGAAGATACTCTCCCACAGA
GCCACAGAAAGTGGTAGCCGCTGTTTTCCAACGCAGCGTACGTACCTAGAGATCCTTCCAGGAAACGCTG
AGCCTCCGCTGTGACTGATTTTCTGCACGTTGGCACGTGGATATCGCGATCCCCTGTCCCCTCCACTGCA
TGCAGTGTGGCGGTAAGACGAGGGCCATATCGATCCCATGGCAGCTGCTGTGTGGGGTGCCGCCATACGT
AGGGGTACGATTTCTGGTCCTGCCCAACTTCCCGCCTGGTTGATTCGAGCAACTTACAAGGACAAGGCAA
TTAACCATCTTGCTATTTTTCCTGTTTTCGTCGTCATCGGCTGTCCTAGCTCTCACGGCTACCCATCGTT
TTCCCAAGCGCTGTCAAGTGATGCCATTGGTTACACTGGACAAAGGCCCTGCAAATACGCGTGCCTCCAT
CATCGATCCCCCTTTATCTACTTTCTCGCTTTCCGTTATCCCTTCTGTCTGCTTTTTCCTTTCTCGGCTC
CACCTCATTCCCCTCGTTCCTTGTAGCGGCCCCGGCTTCTACGTTCCGCCTGCGATTCCCGTATTGGTCA
CGCATCCACAAGGCGTATTCCTTTTTTCGTCGGACCTGTCCACAGGGCTTCTAAAACAAGTTTGTACAAA
AAAGCAGGCTTCAAGCTTCGCCAGGCTGTAAATCCCGTGAGTCGTCCTCACAAATCATCAAGCAGGTGTC
CTCAGGGAGACTGCCTGACTGAGTTATGCTAATTCCTTTCTACTTTGGCGTGGTCACGGGGGCGCGCCGG
ATCCTTAATTAAGTCTAGCATGTCATTCGATTTTCACCCCCCGCGTAGTTCCTGTGTGTCATTCGTTGTC
GAGACAACTCTGTCCCGCCCCGGTGCTGTTCCATATGCGTGACTTTCCCGCAATTTTTTCAGACTTTCAG
GAAAGACAGGCTCCGGAACGATCTCGTCCATGACTGGTAAATCCACGACACCGCAATGGCCCCCAGCACC
TCTATCTCTCGTGCCAGGGGACTAACGTTGTATGCGTCTGCGTCTTGTCTTTTTGCATTCGCTTTCCAAA
AAAGAGAGCCATCCGTTCCCCCGCACATTCAACGCCGCGAGTGCGGTTTTTGTCTTTTTTGAGTGGTAGG
ACGCTTTTCATGCGCGAACTACGTGGACATTAAGTTCCATTCTCTTTTTCGACAGCACGAAACCTTGCAT
TCAAACCCGCCCGCGGAAGATCCGATCTTGCTGCTGTTCGCAGTCCCAGTAGCGTCCTGTCGGCCGCGCC
GTCTCTGTTGGTGGGCAGCCGCTACACCTGTTATCTGACTGCCGTGCGCGAAAATGACGCCATTTTTGGG
AAAATCGGGGAACTTCATTCTTTAAAAGTATGCGGAGGTTTCCTTTTTCTTCTGTTCGTTTCTTTTTCTC
GGGTTTGATAACCGTGTTCGATGTAAGCACTTTCCGTCTCTCCTCCGTGCTTTGTTCGACATCGAGACCA
GGTGTGCAGATCCTTCGCTTGTCGATCCGGAGACGCGTGTCTCGTAGAACCTTTTCATTTTACCACACGG
CAGTGCGGAGCACTGCTCTGAGTGCAGCAGGGACGGGTGAAGTTTCGCTTTAGTAGTGCGTTTCTGCTCT
ACGGGGCGTTGTCGTGTCTGGGAAGATGCAGAAACCGGTGTGTCTGGTCGTCGCGATGACCCCCAAGAGG
GGCATCGGCATCAACAACGGCCTCCCGTGGCCCCACTTGACCACAGATTTCAAACACTTTCGTCGTGTGA
CAAAAACGACGCCCGAAGAAGCCAGTCGCCTGAACGGGTGGCTTCCCAGGAAATTTGCAAAGACGGGCGA
CTCTGGACTTCCCTCTCCATCAGTCGGCAAGAGATTCAACGCCGTTGTCATGGGACGGAAAAACTGGGAA
AGCATGCCTCGAAAGTTTAGACCCCTCGTGGACAGATTGAACATCGTCGTTTCCTCTTCCCTCAAAGAAG
AAGACATTGCGGCGGAGAAGCCTCAAGCTGAAGGCCAGCAGCGCGTCCGAGTCTGTGCTTCACTCCCAGC
AGCTCTCAGCCTTCTGGAGGAAGAGTACAAGGATTCTGTCGACCAGATTTTTGTCGTGGGAGGAGCGGGA
CTGTACGAGGCAGCGCTGTCTCTGGGCGTTGCCTCTCACCTGTACATCACGCGTGTAGCCCGCGAGTTTC
CGTGCGACGTTTTCTTCCCTGCGTTCCCCGGAGATGACATTCTTTCAAACAAATCAACTGCTGCGCAGGC
TGCAGCTCCTGCCGAGTCTGTGTTCGTTCCCTTTTGTCCGGAGCTCGGAAGAGAGAAGGACAATGAAGCG
ACGTATCGACCCATCTTCATTTCCAAGACCTTCTCAGACAACGGGGTACCCTACGACTCCGTGGTTCTCG
AGAAGAGAAGGAAGACTGACGACGCAGCCACTGCGGAACCGAGCAACGCAATGAGCTCCTTGACGTCCAC
GAGGGAGACAACTCCCGTGCACGGGTTGCAGGCTCCTTCTTCGGCCGCAGCCATTGCCCCGGTGTTGGCG
TGGATGGACGAAGAAGACCGGAAAAAACGCGAGCAAAAGGAACTGATTCGGGCCGTTCCGCATGTTCACT
TTAGAGGCCATGAAGAATTCCAGTACCTTGATCTCATTGCCGACATTATTAACAATGGAAGGACAATGGA
TGACCGAACGGGCGTTGGTGTCATCTCCAAATTCGGCTGCACTATGCGCTACTCGCTGGATCAGGCCTTT
CCACTTCTCACCACAAAGCGTGTGTTCTGGAAAGGGGTCCTCGAAGAGTTGCTGTGGTTCATTCGCGGCG
ACACGAACGCAAACCATCTTTCTGAGAAGGGCGTGAAGATCTGGGACAAGAATGTGACACGCGAGTTCCT
CGATTCGCGCAATCTCCCCCACCGAGAGGTCGGAGACATCGGCCCGGGCTACGGCTTCCAGTGGAGACAC
TTCGGCGCGGCATACAAAGACATGCACACAGACTACACAGGGCAGGGCGTCGACCAGCTGAAGAATGTGA
TCCAGATGCTGAGAACGAATCCAACAGATCGTCGCATGCTCATGACTGCCTGGAATCCTGCAGCGCTGGA
CGAAATGGCGCTGCCGCCTTGTCACTTGTTGTGCCAGTTCTACGTGAACGACCAGAAGGAGCTGTCGTGC
ATCATGTATCAGCGGTCGTGCGATGTCGGCCTCGGCGTCCCCTTCAACATCGCTTCCTATTCGCTTTTGA
CGCTCATGGTTGCACACGTCTGCAACCTAAAACCTAAGGAGTTCATTCACTTCATGGGGAACACGCATGT
CTACACGAACCATGTCGAGGCTTTAAAAGAGCAGCTGCGGAGAGAACCGAGACCGTTCCCCATTGTGAAC
ATCCTCAACAAGGAACGCATCAAGGAAATCGACGATTTCACCGCCGAGGATTTTGAGGTCGTGGGCTACG
TCCCGCACGGACGAATCCAGATGGAGATGGCTGTCTAGCGGAAATACAGAAGCTGCCCGTCTCTCGTTTT
CCTCTCTTTTCGGAGGGATCAGGGAGAGTGCCTCGGGTCGGAGAGAGCTGACGAGGGGGTGCCAGAGACC
CCTGTGTCCTTTATCGAAGAAAAGGGATGACTCTTCATGTGGCATTTCACACAGTCTCACCTCGCCTTGT
TTTCTTTTTGTCAATCAGAACGAAAGCGAGTTGCGGGTGACGCAGATGTGCGTGTATCCACTCGTGAATG
CGTTATCGTTCTGTATGCCGCTAGAGTGCTGGACTGTTGCTGTCTGCCCACGACAGCAGACAACTTTCCT
TCTATGCACTTGCAGGATGAATTCCGACCCAGCTTTCTTGTACAAAGTGGTCGTCTCTAGTTTTTTTGAC
AGACCGCTGACGGAATCGCGGACTGGAAAAAGCACGCCTCAAGAGGATAAACACCATTTTTATTTTTGTC
TCGCTCCCACGTCCCTCACCATCGGCAGGAACACAGAAAAAAAGTTTTAGTTGTGAGGCTGCCTGGTGCG
CGACAAGCAGTTGCGCTTTTTTGTGCCACGGGGTATATCTTTGGTCGCGCTCCTGTCACGACTGTTGTTA
GTCATGGACCGGACGATTTCTTCGTATCAGGCACAGAGTCCCGTACACCTGTAACGGGAATGTTTACGAG
GCGGCGTGCATCCCGTTCCTCGTCCATCTCGAGTTTTATTTCCCTTTCCTTTGTTCGAGATTCTGCTGTC
CAGAACGAGACAGGGAAGCGAAGTGGTAGTGCCAGGAAGGGCGCAGCTTAATTGCTCCTCTTCACCTTAA
GTCGTTTACTTGTGCCCAAGAAGTGTTCTTCACGATTACCTTGTGTGTTTCCGCCGTTCTTTGCTTTTTG
TTCGCGCTGCTCGGAAACATTTACAACCTCATATCTAGATGTTGTTGAAGCAATGTGAAGAATGGTCCAC
GTTACATTCTCTAACGGAATTTTAACGGTGTGGGATGGACAAGCAATGCATATGCGATGTCGAACCCTCG
AAAACCCGTAATGTGCGACCACGTCCTGGGTGAAGCAAACGCGTTTCCACATACAGTCGGTATCGATGTC
ACGCTTGCCAGTTCGTGTAGGGAAGTTGGCGTGTTTTTTTTTCCACGGTGGGGATTGAACAGTGTCATTG
CCCAGACCATGGCAGTACCAAGTCTGCTCTGATGAAGTGCGCCACCAGCATTCTGTTTTTTCGCTCCCAC
GAGGGTGGAACCTCTAGCACACAACTTCTCTCTTCTGAGGTTGCCGAAAAACTGTCTGCTAATTTATCGA
GTTATTTGAACTACGGGACCAACGGGCAGAGACTGTTTTCACTCGGATGTCGTACAGTTGACGTCGACAA
CTTTA
