>Addgene plasmid #58528 | pUPRT::DHFR-D | addgene partial sequence | sequence record 92240 | M13pUC-Fwd 5'-CCCAGTCACGACGTTGTAAAACG-3'
TGTATAATAAAGTTGTCGACGTCAACTGTACGACATCCGAGTGAAAACAGTCTCTGCCCGTTGGTCCCGT
AGTTCAAATAACTCGATAAATTAGCAGACAGTTTTTCGGCAACCTCAGAAGAGAGAAGTTGTGTGCTAGA
GGTTCCACCCTCGTGGGAGCGAAAAAACAGAATGCTGGTGGCGCACTTCATCAGAGCAGACTTGGTACTG
CCATGGTCTGGGCAATGACACTGTTCAATCCCCACCGTGGAAAAAAAAACACGCCAACTTCCCTACACGA
ACTGGCAAGCGTGACATCGATACCGACTGTATGTGGAAACGCGTTTGCTTCACCCAGGACGTGGTCGCAC
ATTACGGGTTTTCGAGGGTTCGACATCGCATATGCATTGCTTGTCCATCCCACACCGTTAAAATTCCGTT
AGAGAATGTAACGTGGACCATTCTTCACATTGCTTCAACAACATCTAGATATGAGGTTGTAAATGTTTCC
GAGCAGCGCGAACAAAAAGCAAAGAACGGCGGAAACACACAAGGTAATCGTGAAGAACACTTCTTGGGCA
CAAGTAAACGACTTAAGGTGAAGAGGAGCAATTAAGCTGCGCCCTTCCTGGCACTACCACTTCGCTTCCC
TGTCTCGTTCTGGACAGCAGAATCTCGAACAAAGGAAAGGGAAATAAAACTCGAGATGGACGAGGAACGG
GATGCACGCCGCCTCGTAAACATTCCCGTTACAGGTGTACGGGACTCTGTGCCTGATACGAAGAAATCGT
CCGGTCCATGACTAACAACAGTCGTGACAGGAGCGCGACCAAAGATATACCCCGTGGCACAAAAAAGCGC
AACTGCTTGTCGCGCACCAGGCAGCCTCACAACTAAAACTTTTTTTCTGTGTTCCTGCCGATGGTGAGGG
ACGTGGGAGCGAGACAAAAATAAAAATGGTGTTTATCCTCTTGAGGCGTGCTTTTTCCAGTCCGCGATTC
CGTCAGCGGTCTGTCAAAAAAACTAGAGACGACCACTTTGTACAAGAAAGCTGGGTCGGAATTCATCCTG
CAAGTGCATAGAAGGAAAGTTGTCTGCTGTC
