>Addgene plasmid #58528 | pUPRT::DHFR-D | addgene partial sequence | sequence record 92242 | M13-Rev 5'-CAGGAAACAGCTATGACC-3'
ACTTTGTATAGAAAAGTTGTCCCGCTGTGCCTAGTATCGAAAGCTGTAGAGTTGCCACCCTGATCTTCTC
CCTTCCAACTCTCCGCTTCGACACACCCCCCAACGACTTGTTGTGAAGCTCTGGCCCCCCTGTTTCGGTT
GTGACAGGCTCTCCAGGTGCTCTTGCACTCTCCAGTCCAGCTGGTGTCATAGAACCGTTATCTCTAGAGT
GCCCCGAAAGAGCCCCCTCCTTTTATTCGTTGTTTCCCCTGGGTACGAGCTATCTTGTGGCTTTCTTTGC
TTGGGGATGACCCTTGTCGTGACCTTCTATGCGTTCTCGATGAGAAACCGTCGAGTCTTCGTTGCATGCA
GGGGTTTCTGCGCGAAGATACTCTCCCACAGAGCCACAGAAAGTGGTAGCCGCTGTTTTCCAACGCAGCG
TACGTACCTAGAGATCCTTCCAGGAAACGCTGAGCCTCCGCTGTGACTGATTTTCTGCACGTTGGCACGT
GGATATCGCGATCCCCTGTCCCCTCCACTGCATGCAGTGTGGCGGTAAGACGAGGGCCATATCGATCCCA
TGGCAGCTGCTGTGTGGGGTGCCGCCATACGTAGGGGTACGATTTCTGGTCCTGCCCAACTTCCCGCCTG
GTTGATTCGAGCAACTTACAAGGACAAGGCAATTAACCATCTTGCTATTTTTCCTGTTTTCGTCGTCATC
GGCTGTCCTAGCTCTCACGGCTACCCATCGTTTTCCCAAGCGCTGTCAAGTGATGCCATTGGTTACACTG
GACAAAGGCCCTGCAAATACGCGTGCCTCCATCATCGATCCCCCTTTATCTACTTTCTCGCTTTCCGTTA
TCCCTTCTGTCTGCTTTTTCCTTTCTCGGCTCCACCTCATTCCCCTCGTTCCTTGTAGCGGCCCCGGCTT
CTACGTTCCGCCTGCGATTCCCGTATTGGTCACGCATCCACAAGGCGTATTCCTTTTTTCGTCGGACCTG
TCCACAGGGCTTCTAAAACAAGTTTGTACAAAAAAGCAGGCTTCAAGCTTCGCCAGGCTGTAAATCCCGT
GAGTCGTCCTC
