>Addgene plasmid #58528 | pUPRT::DHFR-D | addgene partial sequence | sequence record 92543 | tgDHFR-R 5'-GGCGTCGTTTTTGTCACAC-3'
AGTGGGGCCACGGGAGGCCGTTGTTGATGCCGATGCCCCTCTTGGGGGTCATCGCGACGACCAGACACAC
CGGTTTCTGCATCTTCCCAGACACGACAACGCCCCGTAGAGCAGAAACGCACTACTAAAGCGAAACTTCA
CCCGTCCCTGCTGCACTCAGAGCAGTGCTCCGCACTGCCGTGTGGTAAAATGAAAAGGTTCTACGAGACA
CGCGTCTCCGGATCGACAAGCGAAGGATCTGCACACCTGGTCTCGATGTCGAACAAAGCACGGAGGAGAG
ACGGAAAGTGCTTACATCGAACACGGTTATCAAACCCGAGAAAAAGAAACGAACAGAAGAAAAAGGAAAC
CTCCGCATACTTTTAAAGAATGAAGTTCCCCGATTTTCCCAAAAATGGCGTCATTTTCGCGCACGGCAGT
CAGATAACAGGTGTAGCGGCTGCCCACCAACAGAGACGGCGCGGCCGACAGGACGCTACTGGGACTGCGA
ACAGCAGCAAGATCGGATCTTCCGCGGGCGGGTTTGAATGCAAGGTTTCGTGCTGTCGAAAAAGAGAATG
GAACTTAATGTCCACGTAGTTCGCGCATGAAAAGCGTCCTACCACTCAAAAAAGACAAAAACCGCACTCG
CGGCGTTGAATGTGCGGGGGAACGGATGGCTCTCTTTTTTGGAAAGCGAATGCAAAAAGACAAGACGCAG
ACGCATACAACGTTAGTCCCCTGGCACGAGAGATAGAGGTGCTGGGGGCCATTGCGGTGTCGTGGATTTA
CCAGTCATGGACGAGATCGTTCCGGAGCCTGTCTTTCCTGAAAGTCTGAAAAAATTGCGGGAAAGTCACG
CATATGGAACAGCACCGGGGCGGGACAGAGTTGTCTCGACAACGAATGACACACAGGAACTACGCGGGGG
GTGAAAATCGAATGACATGCTAGACTTAATTAAGGATCCGGCGCGCCCCCGTGACCACGCCAAAGTAGAA
AGGAATTAGCATAACTCAGTCAGGCAGTCTCCCTGAGGACACCTGCTTGATGATTTGTGAGGACGACTCA
CGGGATTTACAGCC
